Addgene plasmid #111782: pLU-CMV-Flag-hSesn2 C204S
Purpose: Mammalian expression or 3rd generation lentivirus generation of hSesn2
Depositing lab: Jun Hee Lee. Depositing organization: University of Michigan. Publication: Janus-faced Sestrin2 controls ROS and mTOR signalling through two separate functional domains. Kim H, An S, Ro SH, Teixeira F, Park GJ, Kim C, Cho CS, Kim JS, Jakob U, Lee JH, Cho US. Nat Commun. 2015 Nov 27;6:10025. doi: 10.1038/ncomms10025. PubMed 26612684.
Backbone
  Vector backbone: pLU-CMV
  Vector type: Mammalian Expression, Lentiviral
Growth in bacteria
  Bacterial resistance: Ampicillin, 100 μg/mL
  Growth temperature: 37°C
  Growth strain: NEB Stable
  Copy number: Unknown
Gene/Insert
  Gene/Insert name: hSesn2
  Species: H. sapiens (human)
  Mutation: C204S
  Entrez Gene: SESN2 (a.k.a. HI95, SES2, SEST2)
  Tag / fusion protein: Flag (N terminal on insert)
  Cloning method: Restriction Enzyme; 5′ cloning site unknown (unknown if destroyed); 3′ cloning site unknown (unknown if destroyed)
  Sequencing primers: 5′ CMV-F
Terms and licenses: Academic/Nonprofit Terms; Industry Terms: Not Available to Industry
How to cite: pLU-CMV-Flag-hSesn2 C204S was a gift from Jun Hee Lee (Addgene plasmid # 111782 ; http://n2t.net/addgene:111782 ; RRID:Addgene_111782)
