[The description below was written by a language model from this plasmid's Addgene catalogue record and pLannotate feature annotations shown in this document.]
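Description:
pLU-CMV-Flag-hSesn2 C204S is a third-generation, self-inactivating lentiviral transfer plasmid built on the pLU-CMV backbone. It can be used either for direct transient expression in mammalian cells or for producing lentiviral particles that deliver human Sestrin2 (SESN2). In bacteria it is maintained through a high-copy ColE1/pUC-type origin and selected with ampicillin via the β-lactamase gene. Short remnants of lac, rop and bom sequences in the backbone are cloning leftovers rather than functional parts. No mammalian selection marker or fluorescent reporter appears in the feature table.

The viral genome is transcribed from a chimeric RSV promoter fused to a truncated HIV-1 5' LTR, which makes genomic RNA production Tat-independent. This is followed by the Ψ packaging signal with a partial gag region, the Rev response element for Rev-dependent nuclear export, and the cPPT/CTS, which aids nuclear import of the reverse-transcribed genome. The internal expression cassette uses the CMV immediate early enhancer and promoter to drive an N-terminally Flag-tagged SESN2 open reading frame. The tag is annotated only as a short fragment matching 3xFLAG, consistent with a single epitope. A WPRE downstream boosts transcript stability and expression. The ΔU3 3' LTR inactivates the viral promoter after integration. An SV40 polyadenylation signal and SV40 origin lie outside the LTR.

The insert carries a cysteine-to-serine substitution at position 204. The record does not say what this mutation does, but the associated publication concerns separate Sestrin2 domains controlling reactive oxygen species and mTOR signalling, so the construct probably serves as a point mutant for comparison with wild-type protein.
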