Features (pLannotate 1.2.2; 26 found; start..end, strand, type, name):
     29..332     +  enhancer       CMV enhancer: human cytomegalovirus immediate early enhancer
    333..536     +  promoter       CMV promoter: human cytomegalovirus (CMV) immediate early promoter
    619..639     +  CDS            3xFLAG (fragment): three tandem FLAG® epitope tags
    650..2089    +  CDS            SESN2: SESN2_HUMAN - Also known as Hi95 From Homo sapiens (Human).
   2099..2687    +  misc_feature   WPRE: woodchuck hepatitis virus posttranscriptional regulatory element
   2704..2772    +  CDS            nef (fragment): NEF_HV1Z2 - Experimental evidence at protein level: Swiss-Prot protein existence level 1. Extracellular Nef protein targets CD4(+) T-lymphocytes for apoptosis by interacting with CXCR4 surface receptors. From Human immunodeficiency virus type 1 group M subtype D (isolate Z2/CDC-Z34) (HIV-1).
   2774..3007    +  LTR            3' LTR (ΔU3): self-inactivating 3' long terminal repeat (LTR) from HIV-1
   3079..3200    +  polyA_signal   SV40 poly(A) signal: SV40 polyadenylation signal
   3240..3375    +  rep_origin     SV40 ori: SV40 origin of replication
   3431..3447    -  protein_bind   lac operator: The lac repressor binds to the lac operator to inhibit transcription in E. coli. This inhibition can be relieved by adding lactose or isopropyl-β-D-thiogalactopyranoside (IPTG). lac repressor encoded by lacI
   3455..3485    -  promoter       lac promoter: promoter for the E. coli lac operon
   3500..3521    -  protein_bind   CAP binding site: CAP binding activates transcription in the presence of cAMP. E. coli catabolite activator protein
   3534..3626    -  CDS            lacI (fragment): lac repressor; lacI; The lac repressor binds to the lac operator to inhibit transcription in E. coli. This inhibition can be relieved by adding lactose or isopropyl-β-D-thiogalactopyranoside (IPTG).
   3809..4397    -  rep_origin     ori: high-copy-number ColE1/pMB1/pBR322/pUC origin of replication
   4568..5428    -  CDS            AmpR: β-lactamase; bla; confers resistance to ampicillin, carbenicillin, and related antibiotics
   5429..5533    -  promoter       AmpR promoter: bla
   5628..5663    +  CDS            rop (fragment): Rop protein, which maintains plasmids at low copy number; rop
   5765..5864    +  misc_feature   bom (fragment): basis of mobility region from pBR322
   5870..6024    -  CDS            lacZα (fragment): LacZα fragment of β-galactosidase; lacZ fragment
   6038..6264    +  promoter       RSV promoter: Rous sarcoma virus enhancer/promoter
   6265..6445    +  LTR            5' LTR (truncated): truncated 5' long terminal repeat (LTR) from HIV-1
   6492..6617    +  misc_feature   HIV-1 Ψ: packaging signal of human immunodeficiency virus type 1
   6601..6964    +  CDS            HIV-1 gag (fragment): gag protein from human immunodeficiency virus 1; gag
   7110..7343    +  misc_feature   RRE: The Rev response element (RRE) of HIV-1 allows for Rev-dependent mRNA export from the nucleus to the cytoplasm.
   7720..7820    +  CDS            Rev (fragment): human immunodeficiency virus 1 (HIV-1) Rev protein; rev; enhances nuclear export of unspliced and incompletely spliced viral mRNAs
   7839..6       +  misc_feature   cPPT/CTS (across the origin): central polypurine tract and central termination sequence of HIV-1
>Addgene plasmid #111782 | pLU-CMV-Flag-hSesn2 C204S | addgene full sequence | sequence record 212239 | Addgene NGS Result
AATTTTATCGATAAGCTTGGGAGTTCCGCGTTACATAACTTACGGTAAATGGCCCGCCTGGCTGACCGCC
CAACGACCCCCGCCCATTGACGTCAATAATGACGTATGTTCCCATAGTAACGCCAATAGGGACTTTCCAT
TGACGTCAATGGGTGGAGTATTTACGGTAAACTGCCCACTTGGCAGTACATCAAGTGTATCATATGCCAA
GTACGCCCCCTATTGACGTCAATGACGGTAAATGGCCCGCCTGGCATTATGCCCAGTACATGACCTTATG
GGACTTTCCTACTTGGCAGTACATCTACGTATTAGTCATCGCTATTACCATGGTGATGCGGTTTTGGCAG
TACATCAATGGGCGTGGATAGCGGTTTGACTCACGGGGATTTCCAAGTCTCCACCCCATTGACGTCAATG
GGAGTTTGTTTTGGCACCAAAATCAACGGGACTTTCCAAAATGTCGTAACAACTCCGCCCCATTGACGCA
AATGGGCGGTAGGCGTGTACGGTGGGAGGTCTATATAAGCAGAGCTCGTTTAGTGAACCGTCAGATCGCC
TGGAGACGCCATCCACGCTGTTTTGACCTCCATAGAAGACACCGACTCTAGCCACCATGGACTACAAAGA
CGATGACGACAAGTCTAGAATGATCGTGGCGGACTCCGAGTGCCGCGCAGAGCTCAAGGACTACCTGCGG
TTCGCCCCGGGCGGCGTCGGCGACTCGGGCCCCGGAGAGGAGCAGAGGGAGAGCCGGGCTCGGCGAGGCC
CTCGAGGGCCCAGCGCCTTCATCCCCGTGGAGGAGGTCCTTCGGGAGGGGGCTGAGAGCCTCGAGCAGCA
CCTGGGGCTGGAGGCACTGATGTCCTCTGGGCGAGTAGACAACCTGGCAGTGGTGATGGGCCTGCACCCT
GACTACTTTACCAGCTTCTGGCGCCTGCACTACCTGCTGCTGCACACGGATGGTCCCTTGGCCAGCTCCT
GGCGCCACTACATTGCCATCATGGCTGCCGCCCGCCATCAGTGTTCTTACCTGGTAGGCTCCCACATGGC
CGAGTTTCTGCAGACTGGTGGTGACCCTGAGTGGCTGCTGGGCCTCCACCGGGCCCCCGAGAAGCTGCGC
AAACTCAGCGAGATCAACAAGTTGCTGGCGCATCGGCCATGGCTCATCACCAAGGAACACATCCAGGCCT
TGCTGAAGACCGGCGAGCACACTTGGTCCCTGGCCGAGCTCATTCAGGCTCTGGTCCTGCTCACCCACTC
CCACTCGCTCTCCTCCTTCGTGTTTGGCTGTGGCATCCTCCCTGAGGGGGATGCAGATGGCAGCCCTGCC
CCCCAGGCACCTACACCCCCTAGTGAACAGAGCAGCCCCCCAAGCAGGGACCCGTTGAACAACTCTGGGG
GCTTTGAGTCTGCCCGCGACGTGGAGGCGCTGATGGAGCGCATGCAGCAGCTGCAGGAGAGCCTGCTGCG
GGATGAGGGGACGTCCCAGGAGGAGATGGAGAGCCGCTTTGAGCTGGAGAAGTCAGAGAGCCTGCTGGTG
ACCCCCTCAGCTGACATCCTGGAGCCCTCTCCACACCCAGACATGCTGTGCTTTGTGGAAGACCCTACTT
TCGGATATGAGGACTTCACTCGGAGAGGGGCTCAGGCACCCCCTACCTTCCGGGCCCAGGATTATACCTG
GGAAGACCATGGCTACTCGCTGATCCAGCGGCTTTACCCTGAGGGTGGGCAGCTGCTGGATGAGAAGTTC
CAGGCAGCCTATAGCCTCACCTACAATACCATCGCCATGCACAGTGGTGTGGACACCTCCGTGCTCCGCC
GGGCCATCTGGAACTATATCCACTGCGTCTTTGGCATCAGATATGATGACTATGATTATGGGGAGGTGAA
CCAGCTCCTGGAGCGGAACCTCAAGGTCTATATCAAGACAGTGGCCTGCTACCCAGAGAAGACCACCCGA
AGAATGTACAACCTCTTCTGGAGGCACTTCCGCCACTCAGAGAAGGTCCACGTGAACTTGCTGCTCCTGG
AGGCGCGCATGCAAGCCGCTCTGCTGTACGCCCTCCGTGCCATCACCCGCTACATGACCTGAGTCGACAA
TCAACCTCTGGATTACAAAATTTGTGAAAGATTGACTGGTATTCTTAACTATGTTGCTCCTTTTACGCTA
TGTGGATACGCTGCTTTAATGCCTTTGTATCATGCTATTGCTTCCCGTATGGCTTTCATTTTCTCCTCCT
TGTATAAATCCTGGTTGCTGTCTCTTTATGAGGAGTTGTGGCCCGTTGTCAGGCAACGTGGCGTGGTGTG
CACTGTGTTTGCTGACGCAACCCCCACTGGTTGGGGCATTGCCACCACCTGTCAGCTCCTTTCCGGGACT
TTCGCTTTCCCCCTCCCTATTGCCACGGCGGAACTCATCGCCGCCTGCCTTGCCCGCTGCTGGACAGGGG
CTCGGCTGTTGGGCACTGACAATTCCGTGGTGTTGTCGGGGAAGCTGACGTCCTTTCCATGGCTGCTCGC
CTGTGTTGCCACCTGGATTCTGCGCGGGACGTCCTTCTGCTACGTCCCTTCGGCCCTCAATCCAGCGGAC
CTTCCTTCCCGCGGCCTGCTGCCGGCTCTGCGGCCTCTTCCGCGTCTTCGCCTTCGCCCTCAGACGAGTC
GGATCTCCCTTTGGGCCGCCTCCCCGCCTGGAATTCGAGCTCGGTACCTTTAAGACCAATGACTTACAAG
GCAGCTGTAGATCTTAGCCACTTTTTAAAAGAAAAGGGGGGACTGGAAGGGCTAATTCACTCCCAACGAA
GACAAGATCTGCTTTTTGCTTGTACTGGGTCTCTCTGGTTAGACCAGATCTGAGCCTGGGAGCTCTCTGG
CTAACTAGGGAACCCACTGCTTAAGCCTCAATAAAGCTTGCCTTGAGTGCTTCAAGTAGTGTGTGCCCGT
CTGTTGTGTGACTCTGGTAACTAGAGATCCCTCAGACCCTTTTAGTCAGTGTGGAAAATCTCTAGCAGTA
GTAGTTCATGTCATCTTATTATTCAGTATTTATAACTTGCAAAGAAATGAATATCAGAGAGTGAGAGGAA
CTTGTTTATTGCAGCTTATAATGGTTACAAATAAAGCAATAGCATCACAAATTTCACAAATAAAGCATTT
TTTTCACTGCATTCTAGTTGTGGTTTGTCCAAACTCATCAATGTATCTTATCATGTCTGGCTCTAGCTAT
CCCGCCCCTAACTCCGCCCATCCCGCCCCTAACTCCGCCCAGTTCCGCCCATTCTCCGCCCCATGGCTGA
CTAATTTTTTTTATTTATGCAGAGGCCGAGGCCGCCTCGGCCTCTGAGCTATTCCAGAAGTAGTGAGGAG
GCTTTTTTGGAGGCCTAGGCTTTTGCGGGCCCAAATTCGTAATCATGTCATAGCTGTTTCCTGTGTGAAA
TTGTTATCCGCTCACAATTCCACACAACATACGAGCCGGAAGCATAAAGTGTAAAGCCTGGGGTGCCTAA
TGAGTGAGCTAACTCACATTAATTGCGTTGCGCTCACTGCCCGCTTTCCAGTCGGGAAACCTGTCGTGCC
AGCTGCATTAATGAATCGGCCAACGCGCGGGGAGAGGCGGTTTGCGTATTGGGCGCTCTTCCGCTTCCTC
GCTCACTGACTCGCTGCGCTCGGTCGTTCGGCTGCGGCGAGCGGTATCAGCTCACTCAAAGGCGGTAATA
CGGTTATCCACAGAATCAGGGGATAACGCAGGAAAGAACATGTGAGCAAAAGGCCAGCAAAAGGCCAGGA
ACCGTAAAAAGGCCGCGTTGCTGGCGTTTTTCCATAGGCTCCGCCCCCCTGACGAGCATCACAAAAATCG
ACGCTCAAGTCAGAGGTGGCGAAACCCGACAGGACTATAAAGATACCAGGCGTTTCCCCCTGGAAGCTCC
CTCGTGCGCTCTCCTGTTCCGACCCTGCCGCTTACCGGATACCTGTCCGCCTTTCTCCCTTCGGGAAGCG
TGGCGCTTTCTCATAGCTCACGCTGTAGGTATCTCAGTTCGGTGTAGGTCGTTCGCTCCAAGCTGGGCTG
TGTGCACGAACCCCCCGTTCAGCCCGACCGCTGCGCCTTATCCGGTAACTATCGTCTTGAGTCCAACCCG
GTAAGACACGACTTATCGCCACTGGCAGCAGCCACTGGTAACAGGATTAGCAGAGCGAGGTATGTAGGCG
GTGCTACAGAGTTCTTGAAGTGGTGGCCTAACTACGGCTACACTAGAAGAACAGTATTTGGTATCTGCGC
TCTGCTGAAGCCAGTTACCTTCGGAAAAAGAGTTGGTAGCTCTTGATCCGGCAAACAAACCACCGCTGGT
AGCGGTGGTTTTTTTGTTTGCAAGCAGCAGATTACGCGCAGAAAAAAAGGATCTCAAGAAGATCCTTTGA
TCTTTTCTACGGGGTCTGACGCTCAGTGGAACGAAAACTCACGTTAAGGGATTTTGGTCATGAGATTATC
AAAAAGGATCTTCACCTAGATCCTTTTAAATTAAAAATGAAGTTTTAAATCAATCTAAAGTATATATGAG
TAAACTTGGTCTGACAGTTACCAATGCTTAATCAGTGAGGCACCTATCTCAGCGATCTGTCTATTTCGTT
CATCCATAGTTGCCTGACTCCCCGTCGTGTAGATAACTACGATACGGGAGGGCTTACCATCTGGCCCCAG
TGCTGCAATGATACCGCGAGACCCACGCTCACCGGCTCCAGATTTATCAGCAATAAACCAGCCAGCCGGA
AGGGCCGAGCGCAGAAGTGGTCCTGCAACTTTATCCGCCTCCATCCAGTCTATTAATTGTTGCCGGGAAG
CTAGAGTAAGTAGTTCGCCAGTTAATAGTTTGCGCAACGTTGTTGCCATTGCTACAGGCATCGTGGTGTC
ACGCTCGTCGTTTGGTATGGCTTCATTCAGCTCCGGTTCCCAACGATCAAGGCGAGTTACATGATCCCCC
ATGTTGTGCAAAAAAGCGGTTAGCTCCTTCGGTCCTCCGATCGTTGTCAGAAGTAAGTTGGCCGCAGTGT
TATCACTCATGGTTATGGCAGCACTGCATAATTCTCTTACTGTCATGCCATCCGTAAGATGCTTTTCTGT
GACTGGTGAGTACTCAACCAAGTCATTCTGAGAATAGTGTATGCGGCGACCGAGTTGCTCTTGCCCGGCG
TCAATACGGGATAATACCGCGCCACATAGCAGAACTTTAAAAGTGCTCATCATTGGAAAACGTTCTTCGG
GGCGAAAACTCTCAAGGATCTTACCGCTGTTGAGATCCAGTTCGATGTAACCCACTCGTGCACCCAACTG
ATCTTCAGCATCTTTTACTTTCACCAGCGTTTCTGGGTGAGCAAAAACAGGAAGGCAAAATGCCGCAAAA
AAGGGAATAAGGGCGACACGGAAATGTTGAATACTCATACTCTTCCTTTTTCAATATTATTGAAGCATTT
ATCAGGGTTATTGTCTCATGAGCGGATACATATTTGAATGTATTTAGAAAAATAAACAAATAGGGGTTCC
GCGCACATTTCCCCGAAAAGTGCCACCTGACGTCTAAGAAACCATTATTATCATGACATTAACCTATAAA
AATAGGCGTATCACGAGGCCCTTTCGTCTCGCGCGTTTCGGTGATGACGGTGAAAACCTCTGACACATGC
AGCTCCCGGAGACGGTCACAGCTTGTCTGTAAGCGGATGCCGGGAGCAGACAAGCCCGTCAGGGCGCGTC
AGCGGGTGTTGGCGGGTGTCGGGGCTGGCTTAACTATGCGGCATCAGAGCAGATTGTACTGAGAGTGCAC
CATATGCGGTGTGAAATACCGCACAGATGCGTAAGGAGAAAATACCGCATCAGGCGCCATTCGCCATTCA
GGCTGCGCAACTGTTGGGAAGGGCGATCGGTGCGGGCCTCTTCGCTATTACGCCAGCTGGCGAAAGGGGG
ATGTGCTGCAAGGCGATTAAGTTGGGTAACGCCAGGGTTTTCCCAGTCACGACGTTGTAAAACGACGGCC
AGTGCCAAGCTGACGCGTGTAGTCTTATGCAATACTCTTGTAGTCTTGCAACATGGTAACGATGAGTTAG
CAACATGCCTTACAAGGAGAGAAAAAGCACCGTGCATGCCGATTGGTGGAAGTAAGGTGGTACGATCGTG
CCTTATTAGGAAGGCAACAGACGGGTCTGACATGGATTGGACGAACCACTGAATTGCCGCATTGCAGAGA
TATTGTATTTAAGTGCCTAGCTCGATACATAAACGGGTCTCTCTGGTTAGACCAGATCTGAGCCTGGGAG
CTCTCTGGCTAACTAGGGAACCCACTGCTTAAGCCTCAATAAAGCTTGCCTTGAGTGCTTCAAGTAGTGT
GTGCCCGTCTGTTGTGTGACTCTGGTAACTAGAGATCCCTCAGACCCTTTTAGTCAGTGTGGAAAATCTC
TAGCAGTGGCGCCCGAACAGGGACTTGAAAGCGAAAGGGAAACCAGAGGAGCTCTCTCGACGCAGGACTC
GGCTTGCTGAAGCGCGCACGGCAAGAGGCGAGGGGCGGCGACTGGTGAGTACGCCAAAAATTTTGACTAG
CGGAGGCTAGAAGGAGAGAGATGGGTGCGAGAGCGTCAGTATTAAGCGGGGGAGAATTAGATCGCGATGG
GAAAAAATTCGGTTAAGGCCAGGGGGAAAGAAAAAATATAAATTAAAACATATAGTATGGGCAAGCAGGG
AGCTAGAACGATTCGCAGTTAATCCTGGCCTGTTAGAAACATCAGAAGGCTGTAGACAAATACTGGGACA
GCTACAACCATCCCTTCAGACAGGATCAGAAGAACTTAGATCATTATATAATACAGTAGCAACCCTCTAT
TGTGTGCATCAAAGGATAGAGATAAAAGACACCAAGGAAGCTTTAGACAAGATAGAGGAAGAGCAAAACA
AAAGTAAGACCACCGCACAGCAAGCGGCCGCTGATCTTCAGACCTGGAGGAGGAGATATGAGGGACAATT
GGAGAAGTGAATTATATAAATATAAAGTAGTAAAAATTGAACCATTAGGAGTAGCACCCACCAAGGCAAA
GAGAAGAGTGGTGCAGAGAGAAAAAAGAGCAGTGGGAATAGGAGCTTTGTTCCTTGGGTTCTTGGGAGCA
GCAGGAAGCACTATGGGCGCAGCGTCAATGACGCTGACGGTACAGGCCAGACAATTATTGTCTGGTATAG
TGCAGCAGCAGAACAATTTGCTGAGGGCTATTGAGGCGCAACAGCATCTGTTGCAACTCACAGTCTGGGG
CATCAAGCAGCTCCAGGCAAGAATCCTGGCTGTGGAAAGATACCTAAAGGATCAACAGCTCCTGGGGATT
TGGGGTTGCTCTGGAAAACTCATTTGCACCACTGCTGTGCCTTGGAATGCTAGTTGGAGTAATAAATCTC
TGGAACAGATTTGGAATCACACGACCTGGATGGAGTGGGACAGAGAAATTAACAATTACACAAGCTTAAT
ACACTCCTTAATTGAAGAATCGCAAAACCAGCAAGAAAAGAATGAACAAGAATTATTGGAATTAGATAAA
TGGGCAAGTTTGTGGAATTGGTTTAACATAACAAATTGGCTGTGGTATATAAAATTATTCATAATGATAG
TAGGAGGCTTGGTAGGTTTAAGAATAGTTTTTGCTGTACTTTCTATAGTGAATAGAGTTAGGCAGGGATA
TTCACCATTATCGTTTCAGACCCACCTCCCAACCCCGAGGGGACCCGACAGGCCCGAAGGAATAGAAGAA
GAAGGTGGAGAGAGAGACAGAGACAGATCCATTCGATTAGTGAACGGATCTCGACGGTATCGGTTAACTT
TTAAAAGAAAAGGGGGGATTGGGGGGTACAGTGCAGGGGAAAGAATAGTAGACATAATAGCAACAGACAT
ACAAACTAAAGAATTACAAAAACAAATTACAAAATTCAA
